Addgene plasmid #105992: pISH-Nqo1
Purpose: To prepare riboprobe for in situ hybridization
Depositing lab: Peter Mombaerts. Depositing organization: Max Planck Research Unit for Neurogenetics. Publication: Expression of homeobox genes in the mouse olfactory epithelium. Parrilla M, Chang I, Degl'Innocenti A, Omura M. J Comp Neurol. 2016 Oct 1;524(14):2713-39. doi: 10.1002/cne.24051. Epub 2016 Jun 19. PubMed 27243442.
Backbone
  Vector backbone: pGEM-T Easy
  Backbone size w/o insert (bp): 3015
  Vector type: to generate riboprobe
Growth in bacteria
  Bacterial resistance: Ampicillin, 100 μg/mL
  Growth temperature: 37°C
  Growth strain: DH5alpha
  Copy number: High Copy
Gene/Insert
  Gene/Insert name: Nqo1
  Species: M. musculus (mouse)
  Insert size (bp): 1050
  Entrez Gene: Nqo1 (a.k.a. AV001255, Dia4, Dtd, Nmo-1, Nmo1, Nmor1, Ox-1, Ox1, Qr1)
  Cloning method: Unknown
  Sequencing primers: 5′ M13 rev; 3′ M13
Terms and licenses: Academic/Nonprofit Terms; Industry Terms: Not Available to Industry
Depositor comments: Linearize with SpeI, use T7 RNA polymerase for IVT.
How to cite: pISH-Nqo1 was a gift from Peter Mombaerts (Addgene plasmid # 105992 ; http://n2t.net/addgene:105992 ; RRID:Addgene_105992)
