[The description below was written by a language model from this plasmid's Addgene catalogue record and pLannotate feature annotations shown in this document.]
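Description:
pISH-Nqo1 is a bacterial cloning plasmid built on the pGEM-T Easy backbone and designed as a template for in vitro transcription of a riboprobe for in situ hybridization. It is maintained in E. coli at high copy number through a ColE1/pUC-type origin and selected with ampicillin via the β-lactamase (AmpR) gene and its own promoter. The backbone also carries an f1 phage origin, and remnants of the lac region (lac promoter, operator, CAP site and a lacZα fragment) that in the parental vector support blue/white screening and are interrupted here by the insert.

The payload is a roughly 1 kb fragment of mouse Nqo1, which encodes NAD(P)H quinone oxidoreductase 1. The annotated coding sequence accounts for about 820 bp of the insert. The fragment sits between opposing bacteriophage promoters, SP6 upstream and T7 downstream. In the feature table the Nqo1 coding sequence runs in the same direction as SP6, while the T7 promoter points back into the insert from the other side. The depositor's note to linearize with SpeI and transcribe with T7 RNA polymerase is therefore consistent with run-off synthesis of an antisense probe complementary to Nqo1 mRNA, though the record does not explicitly label the strand. There is no eukaryotic promoter or expression element, so the plasmid is a transcription template only. A short hit to a hornet peptide near the SP6 side is probably a spurious annotation of polylinker sequence. The associated work concerns gene expression in the mouse olfactory epithelium, where a Nqo1 probe would be used to detect its transcripts in tissue sections. The cloning method is not recorded.
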