Features (pLannotate 1.2.2; 14 found; start..end, strand, type, name):
      1..19      +  promoter       SP6 promoter: promoter for bacteriophage SP6 RNA polymerase
     31..93      +  CDS            VESPI_VESMG (fragment): Experimental evidence at protein level: Swiss-Prot protein existence level 1. Shows contractile activity on isolated ileum smooth muscle. From Vespa magnifica (Hornet).
    258..1079    +  CDS            Nqo1: NQO1_MOUSE - Also known as Dia4, Nmo1, Nmor1. Experimental evidence at protein level: Swiss-Prot protein existence level 1. The enzyme apparently serves as a quinone reductase in connection with conjugation reactions of hydroquinons involved in detoxification pathways as well as in biosynthetic processes such as the vitamin K-dependent gamma-carboxylation of glutamate residues in prothrombin synthesis. From Mus musculus (Mouse).
   1210..1228    -  promoter       T7 promoter: promoter for bacteriophage T7 RNA polymerase
   1231..1388    +  CDS            lacZα (fragment): LacZα fragment of β-galactosidase; lacZ fragment
   1392..1820    +  rep_origin     f1 ori (sequence partly withheld): f1 bacteriophage origin of replication; arrow indicates direction of (+) strand synthesis
   1848..1898    -  misc_feature   bom (fragment): basis of mobility region from pBR322
   1925..2029    +  promoter       AmpR promoter: bla
   2030..2890    +  CDS            AmpR: β-lactamase; bla; confers resistance to ampicillin, carbenicillin, and related antibiotics
   3061..3649    +  rep_origin     ori: high-copy-number ColE1/pMB1/pBR322/pUC origin of replication
   3832..3924    +  CDS            lacI (fragment): lac repressor; lacI; The lac repressor binds to the lac operator to inhibit transcription in E. coli. This inhibition can be relieved by adding lactose or isopropyl-β-D-thiogalactopyranoside (IPTG).
   3937..3958    +  protein_bind   CAP binding site: CAP binding activates transcription in the presence of cAMP. E. coli catabolite activator protein
   3973..4003    +  promoter       lac promoter: promoter for the E. coli lac operon
   4011..4027    +  protein_bind   lac operator: The lac repressor binds to the lac operator to inhibit transcription in E. coli. This inhibition can be relieved by adding lactose or isopropyl-β-D-thiogalactopyranoside (IPTG). lac repressor encoded by lacI
>Addgene plasmid #105992 | pISH-Nqo1 | addgene full sequence | sequence record 204653 | Addgene NGS Result
ATTTAGGTGACACTATAGAATACTCAAGCTATGCATCCAACGCGTTGGGAGCTCTCCCATATGGTCGACC
TGCAGGCGGCCGCGAATTCACTAGTGATTAAGCCTTCGCTCAGCCCATACCCCAAGGCTCAGCTCTTACT
AGCCTAGCCTGTAGCCAGCCCTAAGGATCTCTCCGAAGAGCTTTAGGGTCGTCTTGGCAACCAGCTGCTC
AGCCAATCAGCGTTCGGTATTACGATCCTCCCTCAACATCTGGAGCCATGGCGGCGAGAAGAGCCCTGAT
TGTACTGGCCCATTCAGAGAAGACATCATTCAACTACGCCATGAAGGAGGCTGCTGTAGAGGCTCTGAAG
AAGAGAGGATGGGAGGTACTCGAATCTGACCTCTATGCTATGAACTTCAACCCCATCATTTCCAGAAATG
ACATCACAGGTGAGCTGAAGGACTCGAAGAACTTTCAGTATCCTTCCGAGTCATCTCTAGCATATAAGGA
AGGACGCCTGAGCCCAGATATTGTGGCCGAACACAAGAAGCTGGAAGCTGCAGACCTGGTGATATTTCAG
TTCCCATTGCAGTGGTTTGGGGTGCCAGCCATTCTGAAAGGCTGGTTTGAGAGAGTGCTCGTAGCAGGAT
TTGCCTACACATATGCTGCCATGTACGACAACGGTCCTTTCCAGAATAAGAAGACCTTGCTTTCTATCAC
CACTGGGGGTAGCGGCTCCATGTACTCTCTTCAGGGTGTCCACGGGGACATGAACGTCATTCTCTGGCCG
ATTCAGAGTGGCATCCTGCGTTTCTGTGGCTTCCAGGCCTTAGAACCTCAACTGGTTTACAGCATTGGCC
ACACTCCACCAGATGCCCGCATGCAGATCCTGGAAGGATGGAAGAAACGTCTGGAAACCGTCTGGGAGGA
GACCCCACTCTATTTTGCTCCAAGCAGCCTGTTTGACCTAAACTTTCAGGCAGGATTCTTAATGAAAAAG
GAAGTTCAAGAGGAGCAGAAGAAGAACAAGTTTGGCCTCTCTGTGGGCCATCACCTGGGCAAGTCCATTC
CAGCTGACAACCAGATCAAAGCTAGAAAATAAGGATTTTTTTCCTAACATATAGTTAGACGCAGCTTTCT
TTTTCCCCAGCTTGTCTGACTTGCTTGCTTAATCGAATTCCCGCGGCCGCCATGGCGGCCGGGAGCATGC
GACGTCGGGCCCAATTCGCCCTATAGTGAGTCGTATTACAATTCACTGGCCGTCGTTTTACAACGTCGTG
ACTGGGAAAACCCTGGCGTTACCCAACTTAATCGCCTTGCAGCACATCCCCCTTTCGCCAGCTGGCGTAA
TAGCGAAGAGGCCCGCACCGATCGCCCTTCCCAACAGTTGCGCAGCCTGAATGGCGAATGG
[124 nt withheld, positions 1392-1515]
C
[91 nt withheld, positions 1517-1607]
A
[49 nt withheld, positions 1609-1657]
CCTTTGACGTTGGAGTCCACGTTCTTT
[37 nt withheld, positions 1685-1721]
ACCCTATCTCGGTCTATTCTTTTGATTTATAAGGGATTTTGCCGATTTCGGCCTATTGGTTAAAAAATGA
GCTGATTTAACAAAAATTTAACGCGAATTTTAACAAAATATTAACGCTTACAATTTCCTGATGCGGTATT
TTCTCCTTACGCATCTGTGCGGTATTTCACACCGCATCAGGTGGCACTTTTCGGGGAAATGTGCGCGGAA
CCCCTATTTGTTTATTTTTCTAAATACATTCAAATATGTATCCGCTCATGAGACAATAACCCTGATAAAT
GCTTCAATAATATTGAAAAAGGAAGAGTATGAGTATTCAACATTTCCGTGTCGCCCTTATTCCCTTTTTT
GCGGCATTTTGCCTTCCTGTTTTTGCTCACCCAGAAACGCTGGTGAAAGTAAAAGATGCTGAAGATCAGT
TGGGTGCACGAGTGGGTTACATCGAACTGGATCTCAACAGCGGTAAGATCCTTGAGAGTTTTCGCCCCGA
AGAACGTTTTCCAATGATGAGCACTTTTAAAGTTCTGCTATGTGGCGCGGTATTATCCCGTATTGACGCC
GGGCAAGAGCAACTCGGTCGCCGCATACACTATTCTCAGAATGACTTGGTTGAGTACTCACCAGTCACAG
AAAAGCATCTTACGGATGGCATGACAGTAAGAGAATTATGCAGTGCTGCCATAACCATGAGTGATAACAC
TGCGGCCAACTTACTTCTGACAACGATCGGAGGACCGAAGGAGCTAACCGCTTTTTTGCACAACATGGGG
GATCATGTAACTCGCCTTGATCGTTGGGAACCGGAGCTGAATGAAGCCATACCAAACGACGAGCGTGACA
CCACGATGCCTGTAGCAATGGCAACAACGTTGCGCAAACTATTAACTGGCGAACTACTTACTCTAGCTTC
CCGGCAACAATTAATAGACTGGATGGAGGCGGATAAAGTTGCAGGACCACTTCTGCGCTCGGCCCTTCCG
GCTGGCTGGTTTATTGCTGATAAATCTGGAGCCGGTGAGCGTGGGTCTCGCGGTATCATTGCAGCACTGG
GGCCAGATGGTAAGCCCTCCCGTATCGTAGTTATCTACACGACGGGGAGTCAGGCAACTATGGATGAACG
AAATAGACAGATCGCTGAGATAGGTGCCTCACTGATTAAGCATTGGTAACTGTCAGACCAAGTTTACTCA
TATATACTTTAGATTGATTTAAAACTTCATTTTTAATTTAAAAGGATCTAGGTGAAGATCCTTTTTGATA
ATCTCATGACCAAAATCCCTTAACGTGAGTTTTCGTTCCACTGAGCGTCAGACCCCGTAGAAAAGATCAA
AGGATCTTCTTGAGATCCTTTTTTTCTGCGCGTAATCTGCTGCTTGCAAACAAAAAAACCACCGCTACCA
GCGGTGGTTTGTTTGCCGGATCAAGAGCTACCAACTCTTTTTCCGAAGGTAACTGGCTTCAGCAGAGCGC
AGATACCAAATACTGTTCTTCTAGTGTAGCCGTAGTTAGGCCACCACTTCAAGAACTCTGTAGCACCGCC
TACATACCTCGCTCTGCTAATCCTGTTACCAGTGGCTGCTGCCAGTGGCGATAAGTCGTGTCTTACCGGG
TTGGACTCAAGACGATAGTTACCGGATAAGGCGCAGCGGTCGGGCTGAACGGGGGGTTCGTGCACACAGC
CCAGCTTGGAGCGAACGACCTACACCGAACTGAGATACCTACAGCGTGAGCTATGAGAAAGCGCCACGCT
TCCCGAAGGGAGAAAGGCGGACAGGTATCCGGTAAGCGGCAGGGTCGGAACAGGAGAGCGCACGAGGGAG
CTTCCAGGGGGAAACGCCTGGTATCTTTATAGTCCTGTCGGGTTTCGCCACCTCTGACTTGAGCGTCGAT
TTTTGTGATGCTCGTCAGGGGGGCGGAGCCTATGGAAAAACGCCAGCAACGCGGCCTTTTTACGGTTCCT
GGCCTTTTGCTGGCCTTTTGCTCACATGTTCTTTCCTGCGTTATCCCCTGATTCTGTGGATAACCGTATT
ACCGCCTTTGAGTGAGCTGATACCGCTCGCCGCAGCCGAACGACCGAGCGCAGCGAGTCAGTGAGCGAGG
AAGCGGAAGAGCGCCCAATACGCAAACCGCCTCTCCCCGCGCGTTGGCCGATTCATTAATGCAGCTGGCA
CGACAGGTTTCCCGACTGGAAAGCGGGCAGTGAGCGCAACGCAATTAATGTGAGTTAGCTCACTCATTAG
GCACCCCAGGCTTTACACTTTATGCTTCCGGCTCGTATGTTGTGTGGAATTGTGAGCGGATAACAATTTC
ACACAGGAAACAGCTATGACCATGATTACGCCAAGCT
