>Addgene plasmid #105992 | pISH-Nqo1 | depositor partial sequence | sequence record 200718 | Insert, sequenced with M13
CCCGGCCGCCATGGCGGCCGCGGGAATTCGATTAAGCAAGCAAGTCAGACAAGCTGGGGAAAAAGAAAGC
TGCGTCTAACTATATGTTAGGAAAAAAATCCTTATTTTCTAGCTTTGATCTGGTTGTCAGCTGGAATGGA
CTTGCCCAGGTGATGGCCCACAGAGAGGCCAAACTTGTTCTTCTTCTGCTCCTCTTGAACTTCCTTTTTC
ATTAAGAATCCTGCCTGAAAGTTTAGGTCAAACAGGCTGCTTGGAGCAAAATAGAGTGGGGTCTCCTCCC
AGACGGTTTCCAGACGTTTCTTCCATCCTTCCAGGATCTGCATGCGGGCATCTGGTGGAGTGTGGCCAAT
GCTGTAAACCAGTTGAGGTTCTAAGGCCTGGAAGCCACAGAAACGCAGGATGCCACTCTGAATCGGCCAG
AGAATGACGTTCATGTCCCCGTGGACACCCTGAAGAGAGTACATGGAGCCGCTACCCCCAGTGGTGATAG
AAAGCAAGGTCTTCTTATTCTGGAAAGGACCGTTGTCGTACATGGCAGCATATGTGTAGGCAAATCCTGC
TACGAGCACTCTCTCAAACCAGCCTTTCAGAATGGCTGGCACCCCAAACCACTGCAATGGGAACTGAAAT
ATCACCAGGTCTGCAGCTTCCAGCTTCTTGTGTTCGGCCACAATATCTGGGCTCAGGCGTCCTTCCTTAT
ATGCTAGAGATGACTCGGAAGGATACTGAAAGTTCTTCGAGTCCTTCAGCTCACCTGTGATGTCATTTCT
GGAAATGATGGGGTTGAAGTTCATAGCATAGAGGTCAGATTCGAGTACCTCCCATCCTCTCTTCTTCAGA
GCCTCTACAGCAGCCTCCTTCATGGCGTAGTTGAATGATGTCTTCTCTGAATGGGCCAGTACAATCAGGG
CTCTTCTCGCCGCCATGGCTCCAGATGTTGAGGGAGGATCGTAATACCGAACGCTGATTGGCTGAGCAGC
TGGTTGCCAA
