>Addgene plasmid #105992 | pISH-Nqo1 | depositor partial sequence | sequence record 200719 | Insert, sequenced with M13rev
GGAGCTCTCCCATATGGTCGACCTGCAGGCGGCCGCGAATTCACTAGTGATTAAGCCTTCGCTCAGCCCA
TACCCCAAGGCTCAGCTCTTACTAGCCTAGCCTGTAGCCAGCCCTAAGGATCTCTCCGAAGAGCTTTAGG
GTCGTCTTGGCAACCAGCTGCTCAGCCAATCAGCGTTCGGTATTACGATCCTCCCTCAACATCTGGAGCC
ATGGCGGCGAGAAGAGCCCTGATTGTACTGGCCCATTCAGAGAAGACATCATTCAACTACGCCATGAAGG
AGGCTGCTGTAGAGGCTCTGAAGAAGAGAGGATGGGAGGTACTCGAATCTGACCTCTATGCTATGAACTT
CAACCCCATCATTTCCAGAAATGACATCACAGGTGAGCTGAAGGACTCGAAGAACTTTCAGTATCCTTCC
GAGTCATCTCTAGCATATAAGGAAGGACGCCTGAGCCCAGATATTGTGGCCGAACACAAGAAGCTGGAAG
CTGCAGACCTGGTGATATTTCAGTTCCCATTGCAGTGGTTTGGGGTGCCAGCCATTCTGAAAGGCTGGTT
TGAGAGAGTGCTCGTAGCAGGATTTGCCTACACATATGCTGCCATGTACGACAACGGTCCTTTCCAGAAT
AAGAAGACCTTGCTTTCTATCACCACTGGGGGTAGCGGCTCCATGTACTCTCTTCAGGGTGTCCACGGGG
ACATGAACGTCATTCTCTGGCCGATTCAGAGTGGCATCCTGCGTTTCTGTGGCTTCCAGGCCTTAGAACC
TCAACTGGTTTACAGCATTGGCCACACTCCACCAGATGCCCGCATGCAGATCCTGGAAGGATGGAAGAAA
CGTCTGGAAACCGTCTGGGAGGAGACCCCACTCTATTTTGCTCCAAGCAGCCTGTTTGACCTAAACTTTC
AGGCAGGATTCTTAATGAAAAAGGAAGTTCAAGAGGAGCAGAAGAAGAACAAGTTTGGCCTCTCTGTGGG
CCATCACCTGGGCAAGTCCATTCCAGCTGACAACCAGATCAAAGCTAGAAAATAAGGATTTTTTTCCTAA
CATATAGTTAGACGCAGCTT
